>Addgene plasmid #240411 | pBluescript II NLS-MC-EGFP-tdTomato (pBET2) | addgene full sequence | sequence record 487070 | Addgene NGS Result
GATATCGTGAGCAAAAGGCCAGGAACCGTAAAAAGGCCGCGTTGCTGGCGTTTTTCCATAGGCTCCGCCC
CCCTGACGAGCATCACAAAAATCGACGCTCAAGTCAGAGGTGGCGAAACCCGACAGGACTATAAAGATAC
CAGGCGTTTCCCCCTGGAAGCTCCCTCGTGCGCTCTCCTGTTCCGACCCTGCCGCTTACCGGATACCTGT
CCGCCTTTCTCCCTTCGGGAAGCGTGGCGCTTTCTCATAGCTCACGCTGTAGGTATCTCAGTTCGGTGTA
GGTCGTTCGCTCCAAGCTGGGCTGTGTGCACGAACCCCCCGTTCAGCCCGACCGCTGCGCCTTATCCGGT
AACTATCGTCTTGAGTCCAACCCGGTAAGACACGACTTATCGCCACTGGCAGCAGCCACTGGTAACAGGA
TTAGCAGAGCGAGGTATGTAGGCGGTGCTACAGAGTTCTTGAAGTGGTGGCCTAACTACGGCTACACTAG
AAGAACAGTATTTGGTATCTGCGCTCTGCTGAAGCCAGTTACCTTCGGAAAAAGAGTTGGTAGCTCTTGA
TCCGGCAAACAAACCACCGCTGGTAGCGGTGGTTTTTTTGTTTGCAAGCAGCAGATTACGCGCAGAAAAA
AAGGATCTCAAGAAGATCCTTTGATCTTTTCTACGGGGTCTGACGCTCAGTGGAACGAAAACTCACGTTA
AGGGATTTTGGTCATGAGATTATCAAAAAGGATCTTCACCTAGATCCTTTTAAATTAAAAATGAAGTTTT
AAATCAATCTAAAGTATATATGAGTAAACTTGGTCTGACAGTTACCAATGCTTAATCAGTGAGGCACCTA
TCTCAGCGATCTGTCTATTTCGTTCATCCATAGTTGCCTGACTCCCCGTCGTGTAGATAACTACGATACG
GGAGGGCTTACCATCTGGCCCCAGTGCTGCAATGATACCGCGAGACCCACGCTCACCGGCTCCAGATTTA
TCAGCAATAAACCAGCCAGCCGGAAGGGCCGAGCGCAGAAGTGGTCCTGCAACTTTATCCGCCTCCATCC
AGTCTATTAATTGTTGCCGGGAAGCTAGAGTAAGTAGTTCGCCAGTTAATAGTTTGCGCAACGTTGTTGC
CATTGCTACAGGCATCGTGGTGTCACGCTCGTCGTTTGGTATGGCTTCATTCAGCTCCGGTTCCCAACGA
TCAAGGCGAGTTACATGATCCCCCATGTTGTGCAAAAAAGCGGTTAGCTCCTTCGGTCCTCCGATCGTTG
TCAGAAGTAAGTTGGCCGCAGTGTTATCACTCATGGTTATGGCAGCACTGCATAATTCTCTTACTGTCAT
GCCATCCGTAAGATGCTTTTCTGTGACTGGTGAGTACTCAACCAAGTCATTCTGAGAATAGTGTATGCGG
CGACCGAGTTGCTCTTGCCCGGCGTCAATACGGGATAATACCGCGCCACATAGCAGAACTTTAAAAGTGC
TCATCATTGGAAAACGTTCTTCGGGGCGAAAACTCTCAAGGATCTTACCGCTGTTGAGATCCAGTTCGAT
GTAACCCACTCGTGCACCCAACTGATCTTCAGCATCTTTTACTTTCACCAGCGTTTCTGGGTGAGCAAAA
ACAGGAAGGCAAAATGCCGCAAAAAAGGGAATAAGGGCGACACGGAAATGTTGAATACTCATACTCTTCC
TTTTTCAATATTATTGAAGCATTTATCAGGGTTATTGTCTCATGAGCGGATACATATTTGAATGTATTTA
GAAAAATAAACAAATAGGGGTTCCGCGCACATTTCCCCGAAAAGTGCCACCTG
[124 nt withheld, positions 1804-1927]
C
[91 nt withheld, positions 1929-2019]
A
[49 nt withheld, positions 2021-2069]
CCTTTGACGTTGGAGTCCACGTTCTTT
[37 nt withheld, positions 2097-2133]
ACCCTATCTCGGTCTATTCTTTTGATTTATAAGGGATTTTGCCGATTTCGGCCTATTGGTTAAAAAAATG
AGCTGATTTAACAAAAATTTAACGCGAATTTTAACAAAATATTAACGCTTACAATTTCCATTCGCCATTC
AGGCTGCGCAACTGTTGGGAAGGGCGATCGGTGCGGGCCTCTTCGCTATTACGCCAGCTGGCGAAAGGGG
GATGTGCTGCAAGGCGATTAAGTTGGGTAACGCCAGGGTTTTCCCAGTCACGACGTTGTAAAACGACGGC
CAGTGAGCGCGCTAGTTATTAATAGTAATCAATTACGGGGTCATTAGTTCATAGCCCATATATGGAGTTC
CGCGTTACATAACTTACGGTAAATGGCCCGCCTGGCTGACCGCCCAACGACCCCCGCCCATTGACGTCAA
TAATGACGTATGTTCCCATAGTAACGCCAATAGGGACTTTCCATTGACGTCAATGGGTGGAGTATTTACG
GTAAACTGCCCACTTGGCAGTACATCAAGTGTATCATATGCCAAGTACGCCCCCTATTGACGTCAATGAC
GGTAAATGGCCCGCCTGGCATTATGCCCAGTACATGACCTTATGGGACTTTCCTACTTGGCAGTACATCT
ACGTATTAGTCATCGCTATTACCATGGTGATGCGGTTTTGGCAGTACATCAATGGGCGTGGATAGCGGTT
TGACTCACGGGGATTTCCAAGTCTCCACCCCATTGACGTCAATGGGAGTTTGTTTTGGCACCAAAATCAA
CGGGACTTTCCAAAATGTCGTAACAACTCCGCCCCATTGACGCAAATGGGCGGTAGGCGTGTACGGTGGG
AGGTCTATATAAGCAGAGCTGGTTTAGTGAACCGTCAGATCCGCTAGCGCTACCGGTCGCCACCATGGGG
CCCAAGAAGAAGCGCAAGGTACCTCAGCGGTACTAGTCACCTCAGCACGTGAGCAAGGGCGAGGAGCTGT
TCACCGGGGTGGTGCCCATCCTGGTCGAGCTGGACGGCGACGTAAACGGCCACAAGTTCAGCGTGTCCGG
CGAGGGCGAGGGCGATGCCACCTACGGCAAGCTGACCCTGAAGTTCATCTGCACCACCGGCAAGCTGCCC
GTGCCCTGGCCCACCCTCGTGACCACCCTGACCTACGGCGTGCAGTGCTTCAGCCGCTACCCCGACCACA
TGAAGCAGCACGACTTCTTCAAGTCCGCCATGCCCGAAGGCTACGTCCAGGAGCGCACCATCTTCTTCAA
GGACGACGGCAACTACAAGACCCGCGCCGAGGTGAAGTTCGAGGGCGACACCCTGGTGAACCGCATCGAG
CTGAAGGGCATCGACTTCAAGGAGGACGGCAACATCCTGGGGCACAAGCTGGAGTACAACTACAACAGCC
ACAACGTCTATATCATGGCCGACAAGCAGAAGAACGGCATCAAGGTGAACTTCAAGATCCGCCACAACAT
CGAGGACGGCAGCGTGCAGCTCGCCGACCACTACCAGCAGAACACCCCCATCGGCGACGGCCCCGTGCTG
CTGCCCGACAACCACTACCTGAGCACCCAGTCCGCCCTGAGCAAAGACCCCAACGAGAAGCGCGATCACA
TGGTCCTGCTGGAGTTCGTGACCGCCGCCGGGATCACTCTCGGCATGGACGAGCTGTACAAGTCCGGACT
CAGATCTCGAGCTCAAGCTTCGAATTCTGCAGTCGACGGTACCGCGGGCCCGGGATCCACCGGATCTAGA
TAACTGATCATAATCAGCCATACCACATTTGTAGAGGTTTTACTTGCTTTAAAAAACCTCCCACACCTCC
CCCTGAACCTGAAACATAAAATGAATGCAATTGTTGTTGTTAACTTGTTTATTGCAGCTTATAATGGTTA
CAAATAAAGCAATAGCATCACAAATTTCACAAATAAAGCATTTTTTTCACTGCATTCTAGTTGTGGTTTG
TCCGCGCGCTTGGCGTAATCATGGTCATAGCTGTTTCCTGTGTGAAATTGTTATCCGCTCACAATTCCAC
ACAACATACGAGCCGGAAGCATAAAGTGTAAAGCCTGGGGTGCCTAATGAGTGAGCTAACTCACATTAAT
TGCGTTGCGCTCACTGCCCGCTTTCCAGTCGGGAAACCTGTCGTGCCAGCTGCATTAATGAATCGGCCAA
CGCGCGGGGAGAGGCGGTTTGCGTATTGGGCGGCGCCGAAGAGCCGCTTCCTCGCTCACTGACTCGCTGC
GCTCGGTCGTTCGGCTGCGGCGAGCGGTATCAGCTCACTCAAAGGCGGTAATACGGTTATCCACAGAATC
AGGGGATAACGCAGGAAAGAACATATCGATGCGTTACATAACTTACGGTAAATGGCCCGCCTGGCTGACC
GCCCAACGACCCCCGCCCATTGACGTCAATAATGACGTATGTTCCCATAGTAACGCCAATAGGGACTTTC
CATTGACGTCAATGGGTGGAGTATTTACGGTAAACTGCCCACTTGGCAGTACATCAAGTGTATCATATGC
CAAGTACGCCCCCTATTGACGTCAATGACGGTAAATGGCCCGCCTGGCATTATGCCCAGTACATGACCTT
ATGGGACTTTCCTACTTGGCAGTACATCTACGTATTAGTCATCGCTATTACCATGGTGATGCGGTTTTGG
CAGTACATCAATGGGCGTGGATAGCGGTTTGACTCACGGGGATTTCCAAGTCTCCACCCCATTGACGTCA
ATGGGAGTTTGTTTTGGCACCAAAATCAACGGGACTTTCCAAAATGTCGTAACAACTCCGCCCCATTGAC
GCAAATGGGCGGTAGGCGTGTACGGTGGGAGGTCTATATAAGCAGAGCTGGTTTAGTGAACCGTCAGATC
CGCTAGCGCTACCGGACTCAGATCTCGAGCCACCATGGTGAGCAAGGGCGAGGAGGTCATCAAAGAGTTC
ATGCGCTTCAAGGTGCGCATGGAGGGCTCCATGAACGGCCACGAGTTCGAGATCGAGGGCGAGGGCGAGG
GCCGCCCCTACGAGGGCACCCAGACCGCCAAGCTGAAGGTGACCAAGGGCGGCCCCCTGCCCTTCGCCTG
GGACATCCTGTCCCCCCAGTTCATGTACGGCTCCAAGGCGTACGTGAAGCACCCCGCCGACATCCCCGAT
TACAAGAAGCTGTCCTTCCCCGAGGGCTTCAAGTGGGAGCGCGTGATGAACTTCGAGGACGGCGGTCTGG
TGACCGTGACCCAGGACTCCTCCCTGCAGGACGGCACGCTGATCTACACGGTGAAGATGCGCGGCACCAA
CTTCCCCCCCGACGGCCCCGTAATGCAGAAGAAGACCATGGGCTGGGAGGCCTCCACCGAGCGCCTGTAC
CCCCGCGACGGCGTGCTGAAGGGCGAGATCCACCAGGCCCTGAAGCTGAAGGACGGCGGCCACTACCTGG
TGGAGTTCAAGACCATCTACATGGCCAAGAAGCCCGTGCAACTGCCCGGCTACTACTACGTGGACACCAA
GCTGGACATCACCTCCCACAACGAGGACTACACCATCGTGGAACAGTACGAGCGCTCCGAGGGCCGCCAC
CACCTGTTCCTGGGGCATGGCACCGGCAGCACCGGCAGCGGCAGCTCCGGCACCGCCTCCTCCGAGGACA
ACAACATGGCCGTCATCAAAGAGTTCATGCGCTTCAAGGTGCGCATGGAGGGCTCCATGAACGGCCACGA
GTTCGAGATCGAGGGCGAGGGCGAGGGCCGCCCCTACGAGGGCACCCAGACCGCCAAGCTGAAGGTGACC
AAGGGCGGCCCCCTGCCCTTCGCCTGGGACATCCTGTCCCCCCAGTTCATGTACGGCTCCAAGGCGTACG
TGAAGCACCCCGCCGACATCCCCGATTACAAGAAGCTGTCCTTCCCCGAGGGCTTCAAGTGGGAGCGCGT
GATGAACTTCGAGGACGGCGGTCTGGTGACCGTGACCCAGGACTCCTCCCTGCAGGACGGCACGCTGATC
TACAAGGTGAAGATGCGCGGCACCAACTTCCCCCCCGACGGCCCCGTAATGCAGAAGAAGACCATGGGCT
GGGAGGCCTCCACCGAGCGCCTGTACCCCCGCGACGGCGTGCTGAAGGGCGAGATCCACCAGGCCCTGAA
GCTGAAGGACGGCGGCCGCTACCTGGTGGAGTTCAAGACCATCTACATGGCCAAGAAGCCCGTGCAACTG
CCCGGCTACTACTACGTGGACACCAAGCTGGACATCACCTCCCACAACGAGGACTACACCATCGTGGAAC
AGTACGAGCGCTCCGAGGGCCGCCACCACCTGTTCCTGTACGGCATGGACGAGCTGTACAAGTAGGATCC
GACTCTAGATCATAATCAGCCATACCACATTTGTAGAGGTTTTACTTGCTTTAAAAAACCTCCCACACCT
CCCCCTGAACCTGAAACATAAAATGAATGCAATTGTTGTTGTTAACTTGTTTATTGCAGCTTATAATGGT
TACAAATAAAGCAATAGCATCACAAATTTCACAAATAAAGCATTTTTTTCACTGCATTCTAGTTGTGGTT
TGTCCAAACTCATCAATGTATCTTA
Features (pLannotate 1.2.2; 22 found; start..end, strand, type, name):
     53..641     -  rep_origin     ori: high-copy-number ColE1/pMB1/pBR322/pUC origin of replication
    812..1672    -  CDS            AmpR: β-lactamase; bla; confers resistance to ampicillin, carbenicillin, and related antibiotics
   1673..1777    -  promoter       AmpR promoter: bla
   1804..2162    +  rep_origin     f1 ori (sequence partly withheld): f1 bacteriophage origin of replication; arrow indicates direction of (+) strand synthesis
   2264..2419    -  CDS            lacZα (fragment): LacZα fragment of β-galactosidase; lacZ fragment
   2486..2789    +  enhancer       CMV enhancer: human cytomegalovirus immediate early enhancer
   2790..2993    +  promoter       CMV promoter: human cytomegalovirus (CMV) immediate early promoter
   3092..3805    +  CDS            EGFP: EGFP is a basic (constitutively fluorescent) green fluorescent protein published in 1996, derived from Aequorea victoria. It is reported to be a rapidly-maturing weak dimer with moderate acid sensitivity.
   3806..3871    +  misc_feature   MCS: multiple cloning site
   3888..3972    +  CDS            large T antigen (fragment): large T antigen from SV40 (simian virus 40)
   3995..4076    +  polyA_signal   SV40 poly(A) signal: SV40 polyadenylation signal
   4141..4157    -  protein_bind   lac operator: The lac repressor binds to the lac operator to inhibit transcription in E. coli. This inhibition can be relieved by adding lactose or isopropyl-β-D-thiogalactopyranoside (IPTG). lac repressor encoded by lacI
   4165..4195    -  promoter       lac promoter: promoter for the E. coli lac operon
   4210..4231    -  protein_bind   CAP binding site: CAP binding activates transcription in the presence of cAMP. E. coli catabolite activator protein
   4244..4335    -  CDS            lacI (fragment): lac repressor; lacI; The lac repressor binds to the lac operator to inhibit transcription in E. coli. This inhibition can be relieved by adding lactose or isopropyl-β-D-thiogalactopyranoside (IPTG).
   4347..4467    -  rep_origin     RSF ori (fragment): Plasmids containing the RSF 1030 origin of replication can be propagated in E. coli cells that contain additional plasmids with compatible origins.
   4475..4778    +  enhancer       CMV enhancer: human cytomegalovirus immediate early enhancer
   4779..4982    +  promoter       CMV promoter: human cytomegalovirus (CMV) immediate early promoter
   5005..5033    +  misc_feature   MCS (fragment): multiple cloning site
   5038..6468    +  CDS            tdTomato: tandem dimeric (pseudo-monomeric) derivative of DsRed (Shaner et al., 2004) mammalian codon-optimized
   6481..6564    +  CDS            large T antigen (fragment): large T antigen from SV40 (simian virus 40)
   6587..6708    +  polyA_signal   SV40 poly(A) signal: SV40 polyadenylation signal
