[The description below was written by a language model from this plasmid's Addgene catalogue record and pLannotate feature annotations shown in this document.]
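Description:
pBluescript II NLS-MC-EGFP-tdTomato (pBET2) is a mammalian expression plasmid of about 6.7 kb built on the pBluescript II phagemid backbone and designed as a dual-fluorescence reporter for assessing DNA mismatch repair (MMR) proficiency in living human cells. It is maintained in E. coli at high copy through the ColE1/pUC-type origin and selected with ampicillin via the β-lactamase gene and its native promoter. The backbone also retains the f1 bacteriophage origin, which permits production of single-stranded DNA, together with remnants of the lacZα region, lac promoter/operator and CAP site. Short annotated fragments of lacI and an RSF origin appear to be leftover vector sequence rather than functional parts.

The payload consists of two independent expression cassettes in the same orientation, each driven by its own CMV immediate-early enhancer/promoter and terminated by an SV40 polyadenylation signal preceded by a short SV40 large T antigen fragment. The first cassette encodes the catalogued insert, a synthetic NLS-EGFP fusion. The feature table annotates only the EGFP coding region, followed by a multiple cloning site, and leaves roughly 100 bp between the promoter and EGFP unannotated, which is presumably where the NLS and the "MC" element in the name lie, although the record does not define them. The second cassette expresses tdTomato.

Given the stated purpose, EGFP most plausibly serves as the repair-dependent readout while tdTomato provides a constitutive red signal for identifying and normalising transfected cells. How the mismatch substrate is introduced and exactly how green fluorescence reports repair are not detailed in the record.
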