Addgene plasmid #240411: pBluescript II NLS-MC-EGFP-tdTomato (pBET2)
Purpose: This plasmid facilitates the assessment of MMR proficiency in human living cells
Depositing lab: Isao Kuraoka. Depositing organization: Fukuoka University. Publication: Novel plasmids for the fluorescence-based evaluation of DNA mismatch repair in human cells. Takedachi A, Matsuishi E, Mizusaki S, Nagasawa T, Fujikane R, Hidaka M, Iwai S, Kuraoka I. Mutat Res. 2022 Jan-Jun;824:111779. doi: 10.1016/j.mrfmmm.2022.111779. Epub 2022 Apr 9. PubMed 35472567.
Backbone
  Vector backbone: pBluescript II
  Total vector size (bp): 6712
  Vector type: Mammalian Expression
Growth in bacteria
  Bacterial resistance: Ampicillin, 100 μg/mL
  Growth temperature: 37°C
  Growth strain: DH5alpha
  Copy number: High Copy
Gene/Insert
  Gene/Insert name: NLS-EGFP fusion protein
  Species: Synthetic
  GenBank ID: LC663823.1
  Promoter: CMV
  Cloning method: Other
  Sequencing primers: 5′ M13 fwd
Terms and licenses: Academic/Nonprofit Terms; Industry Terms: Not Available to Industry
How to cite: pBluescript II NLS-MC-EGFP-tdTomato (pBET2) was a gift from Isao Kuraoka (Addgene plasmid # 240411 ; http://n2t.net/addgene:240411 ; RRID:Addgene_240411)
